Addgene plasmid #74910: pPB-CAG-zNanogHD-pgk-hph
Purpose: Mammalian expression of zNanog Homeodomain
Depositing lab: Jose Silva. Depositing organization: University of Cambridge. Publication: Reprogramming capacity of Nanog is functionally conserved in vertebrates and resides in a unique homeodomain. Theunissen TW, Costa Y, Radzisheuskaya A, van Oosten AL, Lavial F, Pain B, Castro LF, Silva JC. Development. 2011 Nov;138(22):4853-65. doi: 10.1242/dev.068775. PubMed 22028025.
Backbone
  Vector backbone: pPB-CAG
  Vector type: Mammalian Expression
  Selectable markers: Hygromycin
Growth in bacteria
  Bacterial resistance: Ampicillin, 100 μg/mL
  Growth temperature: 37°C
  Growth strain: DH5alpha
  Copy number: Unknown
Gene/Insert
  Gene/Insert name: Nanog
  Species: D. rerio (zebrafish)
  Promoter: CAG
  Cloning method: Unknown
  Sequencing primers: 5′ unknown; 3′ unknown
Terms and licenses: Academic/Nonprofit Terms; Industry Terms: Not Available to Industry
How to cite: pPB-CAG-zNanogHD-pgk-hph was a gift from Jose Silva (Addgene plasmid # 74910 ; http://n2t.net/addgene:74910 ; RRID:Addgene_74910)
