[The description below was written by a language model from this plasmid's Addgene catalogue record and the feature table of its GenBank file.]
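Description:
pPB-CAG-zNanogHD-pgk-hph is a 7.8 kb piggyBac transposon-based mammalian expression plasmid that drives the homeodomain of zebrafish (D. rerio) Nanog from the strong, constitutive CAG promoter. In the annotated map this promoter appears as its three standard parts: the CMV immediate-early enhancer, the chicken beta-actin promoter and a chimeric beta-actin/beta-globin intron. The insert itself is not annotated as a coding feature, but it evidently occupies the short interval of about 260 bp between the Gateway attB1 and attB2 sites just downstream of the intron, which suggests it was introduced by Gateway recombination, although the catalogue lists the cloning method as unknown. A bovine growth hormone polyadenylation signal lies downstream. In the opposite orientation, a mouse PGK promoter drives the hygromycin phosphotransferase gene (hph), allowing hygromycin selection of stably transfected cells.

Two loxP sites are annotated in the same orientation, one just upstream of the CAG enhancer (across the map origin) and one after the bGH signal. They flank the CAG-Nanog homeodomain cassette but not the PGK-hph cassette, which should permit Cre-mediated excision of the transgene. Only the piggyBac left (5') inverted repeat is annotated. A matching right repeat would be needed for transposase-mediated genomic integration, but it is not marked in the feature table. In bacteria the plasmid replicates from a high-copy ColE1/pUC origin under ampicillin selection, and it also carries an f1 origin, T3 and T7 promoters and lac-derived remnants from the cloning backbone. The associated study examined whether Nanog's reprogramming capacity is conserved across vertebrates and resides in its homeodomain, which fits use of this construct for stable expression of the isolated zebrafish homeodomain in mammalian cells.
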