LOCUS       Exported 7800 bp ds-DNA circular SYN 13-MAY-2021
DEFINITION  Mammalian expression of zNanog Homeodomain.
ACCESSION   .
VERSION     .
KEYWORDS    pPB-CAG-zNanogHD-pgk-hph
SOURCE      synthetic DNA construct
  ORGANISM  synthetic DNA construct
REFERENCE   1 (bases 1 to 7800)
  AUTHORS   Theunissen TW, Costa Y, Radzisheuskaya A, van Oosten AL, Lavial F,
            Pain B, Castro LF, Silva JC
  TITLE     Reprogramming capacity of Nanog is functionally conserved in
            vertebrates and resides in a unique homeodomain.
  JOURNAL   Development. 2011 Nov;138(22):4853-65. doi: 10.1242/dev.068775.
  PUBMED    22028025
REFERENCE   2 (bases 1 to 7800)
  AUTHORS   .
  TITLE     Direct Submission
  JOURNAL   Exported May 13, 2021 from SnapGene Server 1.1.58
            http://www.snapgene.com
FEATURES             Location/Qualifiers
     source          1..7800
                     /organism="synthetic DNA construct"
                     /mol_type="other DNA"
     enhancer        1..380
                     /label=CMV enhancer
                     /note="human cytomegalovirus immediate early enhancer"
     promoter        383..658
                     /label=chicken beta-actin promoter
     intron          659..1670
                     /label=chimeric intron
                     /note="chimera between introns from chicken beta-actin and
                     rabbit beta-globin"
     primer_bind     1594..1616
                     /label=pCAGGS-5
                     /note="Chimeric intron in CAG promoter, forward primer"
     primer_bind     1678..1697
                     /label=pCAG-F
                     /note="Rabbit beta-globin intron, for pCAG plasmids,
                     forward primer"
     protein_bind    1748..1772
                     /gene="mutant version of attB"
                     /label=attB1
                     /bound_moiety="BP Clonase(TM)"
                     /note="recombination site for the Gateway(R) BP reaction"
     protein_bind    complement(2031..2055)
                     /gene="mutant version of attB"
                     /label=attB2
                     /bound_moiety="BP Clonase(TM)"
                     /note="recombination site for the Gateway(R) BP reaction"
     primer_bind     complement(2076..2092)
                     /label=M13 rev
                     /note="common sequencing primer, one of multiple similar
                     variants"
     protein_bind    2100..2116
                     /label=lac operator
                     /bound_moiety="lac repressor encoded by lacI"
                     /note="The lac repressor binds to the lac operator to
                     inhibit transcription in E. coli. This inhibition can be
                     relieved by adding lactose or
                     isopropyl-beta-D-thiogalactopyranoside (IPTG)."
     promoter        complement(2124..2154)
                     /label=lac promoter
                     /note="promoter for the E. coli lac operon"
     protein_bind    2169..2190
                     /label=CAP binding site
                     /bound_moiety="E. coli catabolite activator protein"
                     /note="CAP binding activates transcription in the presence
                     of cAMP."
     primer_bind     complement(2250..2267)
                     /label=BGH-rev
                     /note="Bovine growth hormone terminator, reverse primer.
                     Also called BGH reverse"
     polyA_signal    2256..2480
                     /label=bGH poly(A) signal
                     /note="bovine growth hormone polyadenylation signal"
     protein_bind    complement(2557..2590)
                     /label=loxP
                     /bound_moiety="Cre recombinase"
                     /note="Cre-mediated recombination occurs in the 8-bp core
                     sequence (GCATACAT)."
     primer_bind     complement(2813..2832)
                     /label=T7
                     /note="T7 promoter, forward primer"
     promoter        complement(2814..2832)
                     /label=T7 promoter
                     /note="promoter for bacteriophage T7 RNA polymerase"
     primer_bind     complement(2842..2859)
                     /label=M13 Forward
                     /note="In lacZ gene. Also called M13-F20 or M13 (-21)
                     Forward"
     primer_bind     complement(2842..2858)
                     /label=M13 fwd
                     /note="common sequencing primer, one of multiple similar
                     variants"
     primer_bind     complement(2851..2873)
                     /label=M13/pUC Forward
                     /note="In lacZ gene"
     rep_origin      3000..3455
                     /direction=RIGHT
                     /label=f1 ori
                     /note="f1 bacteriophage origin of replication; arrow
                     indicates direction of (+) strand synthesis"
     primer_bind     complement(3087..3106)
                     /label=F1ori-R
                     /note="F1 origin, reverse primer"
     primer_bind     3297..3318
                     /label=F1ori-F
                     /note="F1 origin, forward primer"
     promoter        3481..3585
                     /gene="bla"
                     /label=AmpR promoter
     CDS             3586..4446
                     /codon_start=1
                     /gene="bla"
                     /product="beta-lactamase"
                     /label=AmpR
                     /note="confers resistance to ampicillin, carbenicillin, and
                     related antibiotics"
                     /translation="MSIQHFRVALIPFFAAFCLPVFAHPETLVKVKDAEDQLGARVGYI
                     ELDLNSGKILESFRPEERFPMMSTFKVLLCGAVLSRIDAGQEQLGRRIHYSQNDLVEYS
                     PVTEKHLTDGMTVRELCSAAITMSDNTAANLLLTTIGGPKELTAFLHNMGDHVTRLDRW
                     EPELNEAIPNDERDTTMPVAMATTLRKLLTGELLTLASRQQLIDWMEADKVAGPLLRSA
                     LPAGWFIADKSGAGERGSRGIIAALGPDGKPSRIVVIYTTGSQATMDERNRQIAEIGAS
                     LIKHW"
     primer_bind     complement(3804..3823)
                     /label=Amp-R
                     /note="Ampicillin resistance gene, reverse primer"
     rep_origin      4617..5205
                     /direction=RIGHT
                     /label=ori
                     /note="high-copy-number ColE1/pMB1/pBR322/pUC origin of
                     replication"
     primer_bind     5106..5125
                     /label=pBR322ori-F
                     /note="pBR322 origin, forward primer"
     primer_bind     5359..5376
                     /label=L4440
                     /note="L4440 vector, forward primer"
     protein_bind    5493..5514
                     /label=CAP binding site
                     /bound_moiety="E. coli catabolite activator protein"
                     /note="CAP binding activates transcription in the presence
                     of cAMP."
     promoter        5529..5559
                     /label=lac promoter
                     /note="promoter for the E. coli lac operon"
     protein_bind    5567..5583
                     /label=lac operator
                     /bound_moiety="lac repressor encoded by lacI"
                     /note="The lac repressor binds to the lac operator to
                     inhibit transcription in E. coli. This inhibition can be
                     relieved by adding lactose or
                     isopropyl-beta-D-thiogalactopyranoside (IPTG)."
     primer_bind     5591..5607
                     /label=M13 rev
                     /note="common sequencing primer, one of multiple similar
                     variants"
     primer_bind     5626..5646
                     /label=T3
                     /note="T3 promoter, forward primer"
     promoter        5628..5646
                     /label=T3 promoter
                     /note="promoter for bacteriophage T3 RNA polymerase"
     repeat_region   5669..5703
                     /label=piggyBac left (5') inverted repeat
                     /note="piggyBac transposon-specific inverted terminal
                     repeat sequence (ITR)"
     CDS             complement(6186..7211)
                     /codon_start=1
                     /gene="aph(4)-Ia"
                     /product="aminoglycoside phosphotransferase from E. coli"
                     /label=HygR
                     /note="confers resistance to hygromycin"
                     /translation="MKKPELTATSVEKFLIEKFDSVSDLMQLSEGEESRAFSFDVGGRG
                     YVLRVNSCADGFYKDRYVYRHFASAALPIPEVLDIGEFSESLTYCISRRAQGVTLQDLP
                     ETELPAVLQPVAEAMDAIAAADLSQTSGFGPFGPQGIGQYTTWRDFICAIADPHVYHWQ
                     TVMDDTVSASVAQALDELMLWAEDCPEVRHLVHADFGSNNVLTDNGRITAVIDWSEAMF
                     GDSQYEVANIFFWRPWLACMEQQTRYFERRHPELAGSPRLRAYMLRIGLDQLYQSLVDG
                     NFDDAAWAQGRCDAIVRSGAGTVGRTQIARRSAAVWTDGCVEVLADSGNRRPSTRPRAK
                     E"
     promoter        complement(7230..7729)
                     /label=PGK promoter
                     /note="mouse phosphoglycerate kinase 1 promoter"
     primer_bind     7671..7694
                     /label=MSCV-rev
                     /note="Murine stem cell virus, reverse primer"
     protein_bind    complement(7752..7785)
                     /label=loxP
                     /bound_moiety="Cre recombinase"
                     /note="Cre-mediated recombination occurs in the 8-bp core
                     sequence (GCATACAT)."
ORIGIN
        1 gacattgatt attgactagt tattaatagt aatcaattac ggggtcatta gttcatagcc
       61 catatatgga gttccgcgtt acataactta cggtaaatgg cccgcctggc tgaccgccca
      121 acgacccccg cccattgacg tcaataatga cgtatgttcc catagtaacg ccaataggga
      181 ctttccattg acgtcaatgg gtggactatt tacggtaaac tgcccacttg gcagtacatc
      241 aagtgtatca tatgccaagt acgcccccta ttgacgtcaa tgacggtaaa tggcccgcct
      301 ggcattatgc ccagtacatg accttatggg actttcctac ttggcagtac atctacgtat
      361 tagtcatcgc tattaccatg ggtcgaggtg agccccacgt tctgcttcac tctccccatc
      421 tcccccccct ccccaccccc aattttgtat ttatttattt tttaattatt ttgtgcagcg
      481 atgggggcgg gggggggggg ggcgcgcgcc aggcggggcg gggcggggcg aggggcgggg
      541 cggggcgagg cggagaggtg cggcggcagc caatcagagc ggcgcgctcc gaaagtttcc
      601 ttttatggcg aggcggcggc ggcggcggcc ctataaaaag cgaagcgcgc ggcgggcggg
      661 agtcgctgcg ttgccttcgc cccgtgcccc gctccgcgcc gcctcgcgcc gcccgccccg
      721 gctctgactg accgcgttac tcccacaggt gagcgggcgg gacggccctt ctcctccggg
      781 ctgtaattag cgcttggttt aatgacggct cgtttctttt ctgtggctgc gtgaaagcct
      841 taaagggctc cgggagggcc ctttgtgcgg gggggagcgg ctcggggggt gcgtgcgtgt
      901 gtgtgtgcgt ggggagcgcc gcgtgcggcc cgcgctgccc ggcggctgtg agcgctgcgg
      961 gcgcggcgcg gggctttgtg cgctccgcgt gtgcgcgagg ggagcgcggc cgggggcggt
     1021 gccccgcggt gcgggggggc tgcgagggga acaaaggctg cgtgcggggt gtgtgcgtgg
     1081 gggggtgagc agggggtgtg ggcgcggcgg tcgggctgta acccccccct gcacccccct
     1141 ccccgagttg ctgagcacgg cccggcttcg ggtgcggggc tccgtgcggg gcgtggcgcg
     1201 gggctcgccg tgccgggcgg ggggtggcgg caggtggggg tgccgggcgg ggcggggccg
     1261 cctcgggccg gggagggctc gggggagggg cgcggcggcc ccggagcgcc ggcggctgtc
     1321 gaggcgcggc gagccgcagc cattgccttt tatggtaatc gtgcgagagg gcgcagggac
     1381 ttcctttgtc ccaaatctgt gcggagccga aatctgggag gcgccgccgc accccctcta
     1441 gcgggcgcgg ggcgaagcgg tgcggcgccg gcaggaagga aatgggcggg gagggccttc
     1501 gtgcgtcgcc gcgccgccgt ccccttctcc ctctccagcc tcggggctgt ccgcgggggg
     1561 acggctgcct tcggggggga cggggcaggg cggggttcgg cttctggcgt gtgaccggcg
     1621 gctctagagc ctctgctaac catgttcatg ccttcttctt tttcctacag ctcctgggca
     1681 acgtgctggt tattgtgctg tctcatcatt ttggcaaaga attcctcgac ggtatcgata
     1741 agctatcaca agtttgtaca aaaaagcagg cttcaccatg cggcctccga ccctgccccg
     1801 caagacccgg gctgcttttt ctgaagaaca gatgaatgct ttggtcaatc ggtttaatgt
     1861 ccagagatac ctcacgcctg cagagatgaa aacgcttgct ggagcaacag gattaacata
     1921 caagcaggta aaaacatggt ttcagaaccg caggatgaaa ctcaagaggc atcagagaga
     1981 cagcagttgg atgactgaga gatatgttgt caatgctgta cccaactaag acccagcttt
     2041 cttgtacaaa gtggtgatag cttggcgtaa tcatggtcat agctgtttcc tgtgtgaaat
     2101 tgttatccgc tcacaattcc acacaacata cgagccggaa gcataaagtg taaagcctgg
     2161 ggtgcctaat gagtgagcta actcacatta attgcgttgc gctcactgcc cgctttccag
     2221 tcgggaaacc tgtcgtgcca gcggatcagc ctcgactgtg ccttctagtt gccagccatc
     2281 tgttgtttgc ccctcccccg tgccttcctt gaccctggaa ggtgccactc ccactgtcct
     2341 ttcctaataa aatgaggaaa ttgcatcgca ttgtctgagt aggtgtcatt ctattctggg
     2401 gggtggggtg gggcaggaca gcaaggggga ggattgggaa gacaatagca ggcatgctgg
     2461 ggatgcggtg ggctctatgg cttctgaggc ggaaagaacc agctggggct cgagatccac
     2521 tagttctagc ctcgaggcta gagcggccgc gtcgagataa cttcgtataa tgtatgctat
     2581 acgaagttat gttttgttac tttatagaag aaattttgag tttttgtttt tttttaataa
     2641 ataaataaac ataaataaat tgtttgttga atttattatt agtatgtaag tgtaaatata
     2701 ataaaactta atatctattc aaattaataa ataaacgtca attttacgca tgattatctt
     2761 taacgtacgt cacaatatga ttatctttct agggttaaag agctccaatt cgccctatag
     2821 tgagtcgtat tacgcgcgct cactggccgt cgttttacaa cgtcgtgact gggaaaaccc
     2881 tggcgttacc caacttaatc gccttgcagc acatccccct ttcgccagct ggcgtaatag
     2941 cgaagaggcc cgcaccgatc gcccttccca acagttgcgc agcctgaatg gcgaatgggn
     3001 nnnnnnnnnn nnnnnnnnnn nnnnnnnnnn nnnnnnnnnn nnnnnnnnnn nnnnnnnnnn
     3061 nnnnnnnnnn nnnnnnnnnn nnnnnnnnnn nnnnnnnnnn nnnnnnnnnn nnnnnnnnnn
     3121 nnncnnnnnn nnnnnnnnnn nnnnnnnnnn nnnnnnnnnn nnnnnnnnnn nnnnnnnnnn
     3181 nnnnnnnnnn nnnnnnnnnn nnnnnnnnnn nnnnnannnn nnnnnnnnnn nnnnnnnnnn
     3241 nnnnnnnnnn nnnnnnnnnn nnnnnccttt gacgttggag tccacgttct ttaatagtgg
     3301 actcttgttc caaactggaa caacactcaa ccctatctcg gtctattctt ttgatttata
     3361 agggattttg ccgatttcgg cctattggtt aaaaaatgag ctgatttaac aaaaatttaa
     3421 cgcgaatttt aacaaaatat taacgcttac aatttaggtg gcacttttcg gggaaatgtg
     3481 cgcggaaccc ctatttgttt atttttctaa atacattcaa atatgtatcc gctcatgaga
     3541 caataaccct gataaatgct tcaataatat tgaaaaagga agagtatgag tattcaacat
     3601 ttccgtgtcg cccttattcc cttttttgcg gcattttgcc ttcctgtttt tgctcaccca
     3661 gaaacgctgg tgaaagtaaa agatgctgaa gatcagttgg gtgcacgagt gggttacatc
     3721 gaactggatc tcaacagcgg taagatcctt gagagttttc gccccgaaga acgttttcca
     3781 atgatgagca cttttaaagt tctgctatgt ggcgcggtat tatcccgtat tgacgccggg
     3841 caagagcaac tcggtcgccg catacactat tctcagaatg acttggttga gtactcacca
     3901 gtcacagaaa agcatcttac ggatggcatg acagtaagag aattatgcag tgctgccata
     3961 accatgagtg ataacactgc ggccaactta cttctgacaa cgatcggagg accgaaggag
     4021 ctaaccgctt ttttgcacaa catgggggat catgtaactc gccttgatcg ttgggaaccg
     4081 gagctgaatg aagccatacc aaacgacgag cgtgacacca cgatgcctgt agcaatggca
     4141 acaacgttgc gcaaactatt aactggcgaa ctacttactc tagcttcccg gcaacaatta
     4201 atagactgga tggaggcgga taaagttgca ggaccacttc tgcgctcggc ccttccggct
     4261 ggctggttta ttgctgataa atctggagcc ggtgagcgtg ggtctcgcgg tatcattgca
     4321 gcactggggc cagatggtaa gccctcccgt atcgtagtta tctacacgac ggggagtcag
     4381 gcaactatgg atgaacgaaa tagacagatc gctgagatag gtgcctcact gattaagcat
     4441 tggtaactgt cagaccaagt ttactcatat atactttaga ttgatttaaa acttcatttt
     4501 taatttaaaa ggatctaggt gaagatcctt tttgataatc tcatgaccaa aatcccttaa
     4561 cgtgagtttt cgttccactg agcgtcagac cccgtagaaa agatcaaagg atcttcttga
     4621 gatccttttt ttctgcgcgt aatctgctgc ttgcaaacaa aaaaaccacc gctaccagcg
     4681 gtggtttgtt tgccggatca agagctacca actctttttc cgaaggtaac tggcttcagc
     4741 agagcgcaga taccaaatac tgtccttcta gtgtagccgt agttaggcca ccacttcaag
     4801 aactctgtag caccgcctac atacctcgct ctgctaatcc tgttaccagt ggctgctgcc
     4861 agtggcgata agtcgtgtct taccgggttg gactcaagac gatagttacc ggataaggcg
     4921 cagcggtcgg gctgaacggg gggttcgtgc acacagccca gcttggagcg aacgacctac
     4981 accgaactga gatacctaca gcgtgagcta tgagaaagcg ccacgcttcc cgaagggaga
     5041 aaggcggaca ggtatccggt aagcggcagg gtcggaacag gagagcgcac gagggagctt
     5101 ccagggggaa acgcctggta tctttatagt cctgtcgggt ttcgccacct ctgacttgag
     5161 cgtcgatttt tgtgatgctc gtcagggggg cggagcctat ggaaaaacgc cagcaacgcg
     5221 gcctttttac ggttcctggc cttttgctgg ccttttgctc acatgttctt tcctgcgtta
     5281 tcccctgatt ctgtggataa ccgtattacc gcctttgagt gagctgatac cgctcgccgc
     5341 agccgaacga ccgagcgcag cgagtcagtg agcgaggaag cggaagagcg cccaatacgc
     5401 aaaccgcctc tccccgcgcg ttggccgatt cattaatgca gctggcacga caggtttccc
     5461 gactggaaag cgggcagtga gcgcaacgca attaatgtga gttagctcac tcattaggca
     5521 ccccaggctt tacactttat gcttccggct cgtatgttgt gtggaattgt gagcggataa
     5581 caatttcaca caggaaacag ctatgaccat gattacgcca agcgcgcaat taaccctcac
     5641 taaagggaac aaaagctggg taccttaacc ctagaaagat agtctgcgta aaattgacgc
     5701 atgcattctt gaaatattgc tctctctttc taaatagcgc gaatccgtcg ctgtgcattt
     5761 aggacatctc agtcgccgct tggagctccc gtgaggcgtg cttgtcaatg cggtaagtgt
     5821 cactgatttt gaactataac gaccgcgtga gtcaaaatga cgcatgatta tcttttacgt
     5881 gacttttaag atttaactca tacgataatt atattgttat ttcatgttct acttacgtga
     5941 taacttatta tatatatatt ttcttgttat agatatccaa ctatgaaaca ttatcataaa
     6001 gcaatagtaa agagccttca gtaaagagca ggcatttatc taatcccacc ccacccccac
     6061 ccccgtagct ccaatccttc cattcaaaat gtaggtactc tgttctcacc cttcttaaca
     6121 aagtatgaca ggaaaaaact tccatgtgga catctttatt gtttaataga tcatcaattt
     6181 ctcgactatt cctttgccct cggacgagtg ctggggcgtc ggtttccact atcggcgagt
     6241 acttctacac agccatcggt ccagacggcc gcgcttctgc gggcgatttg tgtacgcccg
     6301 acagtcccgg ctccggatcg gacgattgcg tcgcatcgac cctgcgccca agctgcatca
     6361 tcgaaattgc cgtcaaccaa gctctgatag agttggtcaa gaccaatgcg gagcatatac
     6421 gcccggagcc gcggcgatcc tgcaagctcc ggatgcctcc gctcgaagta gcgcgtctgc
     6481 tgctccatac aagccaacca cggcctccag aagaagatgt tggcgacctc gtattgggaa
     6541 tccccgaaca tcgcctcgct ccagtcaatg accgctgtta tgcggccatt gtccgtcagg
     6601 acattgttgg agccgaaatc cgcgtgcacg aggtgccgga cttcggggca gtcctcggcc
     6661 caaagcatca gctcatcgag agcctgcgcg acggacgcac tgacggtgtc gtccatcaca
     6721 gtttgccagt gatacacatg gggatcagca atcgcgcata tgaaatcacg ccatgtagtg
     6781 tattgaccga ttccttgcgg tccgaatggg ccgaacccgc tcgtctggct aagatcggcc
     6841 gcagcgatcg catccatggc ctccgcgacc ggctgcagaa cagcgggcag ttcggtttca
     6901 ggcaggtctt gcaacgtgac accctgtgca cggcgggaga tgcaataggt caggctctcg
     6961 ctgaattccc caatgtcaag cacttccgga atcgggagcg cggccgatgc aaagtgccga
     7021 taaacataac gatctttgta gaaaccatcg gcgcagctat ttacccgcag gacatatcca
     7081 cgccctccta catcgaagct gaaagcacga gattcttcgc cctccgagag ctgcatcagg
     7141 tcggagacgc tgtcgaactt ttcgatcaga aacttctcga cagacgtcgc ggtgagttca
     7201 ggctttttca tggtggcggc tggatcggtc gaaaggcccg gagatgagga agaggagaac
     7261 agcgcggcag acgtgcgctt ttgaagcgtg cgagaatgcc gggcctccgg aggaccttcg
     7321 ggcgcccgcc ccgcccctga gcccgcccct gagcccgccc ccggacccac cccttcccag
     7381 cctctgagcc cagaaagcga aggagcaaag ctgctattgg ccgctgcccc aaaggcctac
     7441 ccgcttccat tgctcagcgg tgctgtccat ctgcacgaga ctagtgagac gtgctacttc
     7501 catttgtcac gtcctgcacg acgcgagctg cggggcgggg gggaacttcc tgactagggg
     7561 aggagtagaa ggtggcgcga aggggccacc aaagaacgga gccggttggc gcctaccggt
     7621 ggatgtggaa tgtgtgcgag gccagaggcc acttgtgtag cgccaagtgc cagcggggct
     7681 gctaaagcgc atgctccaga ctgccttggg aaaagcgcct cccctacccg gtagaattca
     7741 tcgatgatat cataacttcg tataatgtat gctatacgaa gttatgcggc cctcgaggtc
//
