>Addgene plasmid #74910 | pPB-CAG-zNanogHD-pgk-hph | depositor partial sequence | sequence record 141628 | insert
ATGCGGCCTCCGACCCTGCCCCGCAAGACCCGGGCTGCTTTTTCTGAAGAACAGATGAATGCTTTGGTCA
ATCGGTTTAATGTCCAGAGATACCTCACGCCTGCAGAGATGAAAACGCTTGCTGGAGCAACAGGATTAAC
ATACAAGCAGGTAAAAACATGGTTTCAGAACCGCAGGATGAAACTCAAGAGGCATCAGAGAGACAGCAGT
TGGATGACTGAGAGATATGTTGTCAATGCTGTACCCAACTAA
