>Addgene plasmid #74910 | pPB-CAG-zNanogHD-pgk-hph | addgene partial sequence | sequence record 147139 | pLEXmLIC-Fwd 5'-TAGAGCCTCTGCTAACCATGTTCATGCC-3'
GCTGTCTCATCATTTTGGCAAAGAATTCCTCGACGGTATCGATAAGCTATCACAAGTTTGTACAAAAAAG
CAGGCTTCACCATGCGGCCTCCGACCCTGCCCCGCAAGACCCGGGCTGCTTTTTCTGAAGAACAGATGAA
TGCTTTGGTCAATCGGTTTAATGTCCAGAGATACCTCACGCCTGCAGAGATGAAAACGCTTGCTGGAGCA
ACAGGATTAACATACAAGCAGGTAAAAACATGGTTTCAGAACCGCAGGATGAAACTCAAGAGGCATCAGA
GAGACAGCAGTTGGATGACTGAGAGATATGTTGTCAATGCTGTACCCAACTAAGACCCAGCTTTCTTGTA
CAAAGTGGTGATAGCTTGGCGTAATCATGGTCATAGCTGTTTCCTGTGTGAAATTGTTATCCGCTCACAA
TTCCACACAACATACGAGCCGGAAGCATAAAGTGTAAAGCCTGGGGTGCCTAATGAGTGAGCTAACTCAC
ATTAATTGCGTTGCGCTCACTGCCCGCTTTCCAGTCGGGAAACCTGTCGTGCCAGCGGATCAGCCTCGAC
TGTGCCTTCTAGTTGCCAGCCATCTGTTGTTTGCCCCTCCCCCGTGCCTTCCTTGACCCTGGAAGGTGCC
ACTCCCACTGTCCTTTCCTAATAAAATGAGGAAATTGCATCGCATTGTCTGAGTAGGTGTCATTCTATTC
TGGGGGGTGGGGTGGGGCAGGACAGCAAGGGGGAGGATTGGGAAGACAATAGCAGGCATGCTGGGGATGC
GGTGGGCTCTATGGCTTCTGAGGCGGAAAGAACCAGCTGGGGCTCGAGATCCACTAGTTCTAGCCTCGAG
GCTAGAGCGGCCGCGTCGAGATAACTTC
