>Addgene plasmid #74910 | pPB-CAG-zNanogHD-pgk-hph | addgene partial sequence | sequence record 147140 | BGH-rev 5'-TAGAAGGCACAGTCGAGG-3'
AAGCGGGCAGTGAGCGCAACGCAATTAATGTGAGTTAGCTCACTCATTAGGCACCCCAGGCTTTACACTT
TATGCTTCCGGCTCGTATGTTGTGTGGAATTGTGAGCGGATAACAATTTCACACAGGAAACAGCTATGAC
CATGATTACGCCAAGCTATCACCACTTTGTACAAGAAAGCTGGGTCTTAGTTGGGTACAGCATTGACAAC
ATATCTCTCAGTCATCCAACTGCTGTCTCTCTGATGCCTCTTGAGTTTCATCCTGCGGTTCTGAAACCAT
GTTTTTACCTGCTTGTATGTTAATCCTGTTGCTCCAGCAAGCGTTTTCATCTCTGCAGGCGTGAGGTATC
TCTGGACATTAAACCGATTGACCAAAGCATTCATCTGTTCTTCAGAAAAAGCAGCCCGGGTCTTGCGGGG
CAGGGTCGGAGGCCGCATGGTGAAGCCTGCTTTTTTGTACAAACTTGTGATAGCTTATCGATACCGTCGA
GGAATTCTTTGCCAAAATGATGAGACAGCACAATAACCAGCACGTTGCCCAGGAGCTGTAGGAAAAAGAA
GAAGGCATGAACATGGTTAGCAGAGGCTCTAGAGCCGCCGGTCACACGCCAGAAGCCGAACCCCGCCCTG
CCCCGTCCCCCCCGAAGGCAGCCGTCCCCCCGCGGACAGCCCCGAGGCTGGAGAGGGAGAAGGGGACGGC
GGCGCGGCGACGCACGAAGGCCCTCCCCGCCCATTTCCTTCCTGCCGGCGCCGCACCGCTTCGCCCCGCG
CCCGCTAGAGGGGGTGCGGCGGCGCCTCCCAGATTTCGGCTCCGCACAGATTTGGGACAAAGGAAGTCCC
TGCGCCCTCTCGCACGATTACCATAAAAGGCAATGGCTGCGGCTCGCCGCGCCTCGACAGCCGCCGGCGC
TCCGGGGCCGCCGCGCCCCTCCC
